Addgene plasmid #43787: IV-TGA
Depositing lab: Chad Cowan & Kiran Musunuru. Depositing organization: Harvard University. Publication: A TALEN Genome-Editing System for Generating Human Stem Cell-Based Disease Models. Ding Q, Lee YK, Schaefer EA, Peters DT, Veres A, Kim K, Kuperwasser N, Motola DL, Meissner TB, Hendriks WT, Trevisan M, Gupta RM, Moisan A, Banks E, Friesen M, Schinzel RT, Xia F, Tang A, Xia Y, Figueroa E, Wann A, Ahfeldt T, Daheron L, Zhang F, Rubin LL, Peng LF, Chung RT, Musunuru K, Cowan CA. Cell Stem Cell. 2012 Dec 12. pii: S1934-5909(12)00645-5. doi: 10.1016/j.stem.2012.11.011. PubMed 23246482.
Backbone
  Vector backbone: pCRII-TOPO
  Backbone manufacturer: Invitrogen
  Backbone size w/o insert (bp): 3973
  Vector type: Bacterial Cloning
Growth in bacteria
  Bacterial resistance: Ampicillin and Kanamycin, 100 & 50 μg/mL
  Growth temperature: 37°C
  Growth strain: Top10
  Copy number: High Copy
Gene/Insert
  Gene/Insert name: IV-TGA
  Species: Synthetic
  Insert size (bp): 279
  Cloning method: TOPO Cloning
  Sequencing primers: 5′ T7; 3′ M13-rev
Terms and licenses: Academic/Nonprofit Terms; Industry Terms: Not Available to Industry
How to cite: IV-TGA was a gift from Chad Cowan & Kiran Musunuru (Addgene plasmid # 43787 ; http://n2t.net/addgene:43787 ; RRID:Addgene_43787)
