[The description below was written by a language model from this plasmid's Addgene catalogue record.]
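Description:
IV-TGA is a small bacterial cloning plasmid built on the commercial pCRII-TOPO backbone (about 4 kb without insert), into which a 279 bp synthetic fragment was introduced by TOPO cloning. It is a high-copy plasmid maintained in E. coli and carries both ampicillin and kanamycin resistance, so either or both antibiotics can be used for selection. There is no indication of any mammalian expression element. The record classifies it purely as a bacterial cloning vector, and the insert is flanked by the standard T7 and M13-reverse priming sites used to sequence across it.

The insert is listed only by the name "IV-TGA" and as synthetic, and the record does not spell out its composition. The plasmid was deposited in connection with a TALEN genome-editing system developed for generating human stem cell-based disease models. The name and the short insert size are consistent with a module in a TALE repeat assembly library, plausibly a pre-assembled block of three repeats recognising the bases T, G and A and destined for the fourth position in a hierarchical assembly. This interpretation is inferred from the naming and context rather than stated in the catalogue fields. No feature table was supplied, so the exact repeat content, flanking restriction sites or overhangs used for assembly cannot be confirmed. In practice, the plasmid serves as a storage and propagation vehicle for a building-block fragment that would be excised or amplified and joined with other modules to construct custom TALEN DNA-binding arrays.
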