>Addgene plasmid #43787 | IV-TGA | depositor partial sequence | sequence record 59052 | IV-TGA sequence 279 bps
CGTCTCGACTCACCCCAGAGCAGGTCGTGGCCATTGCCTCGAATGGAGGGGGCAAACAGGCGTTGGAAAC
CGTACAACGATTGCTGCCGGTGCTGTGCCAAGCGCACGGCCTCACCCCAGAGCAGGTCGTGGCAATCGCG
AGCAATAACGGCGGAAAACAGGCTTTGGAAACGGTGCAGAGGCTCCTTCCAGTGCTGTGCCAAGCGCACG
GATTAACCCCAGAGCAGGTCGTGGCAATCGCCTCCAACATTGGCGGGAGACCCGCACTGGAGAGAGACG
