>Addgene plasmid #43787 | IV-TGA | addgene partial sequence | sequence record 62105 | M13-F20 5'-TGTAAAACGACGGCCAGT-3'
CTATAGGGCGAATTGGGCCCTCTAGATGCATGCTCGAGCGGCCGCCAGTGTGATGGATATCTGCAGAATT
CGCCCTTATATAGATGCCGTCCTAGCGCGTCTCGACTCACCCCAGAGCAGGTCGTGGCCATTGCCTCGAA
TGGAGGGGGCAAACAGGCGTTGGAAACCGTACAACGATTGCTGCCGGTGCTGTGCCAAGCGCACGGCCTC
ACCCCAGAGCAGGTCGTGGCAATCGCGAGCAATAACGGCGGAAAACAGGCTTTGGAAACGGTGCAGAGGC
TCCTTCCAGTGCTGTGCCAAGCGCACGGATTAACCCCAGAGCAGGTCGTGGCAATCGCCTCCAACATTGG
CGGGAGACCCGCACTGGAGAGAGACGTGGGCACAGGAAAGATACTTAAGGGCGAATTCCAGCACACTGGC
GGCCGTTACTAGTGGATCCGAGCTCGGTACCAAGCTTGATGCATAGCTTGAGTATTCTATAGTGTCACCT
AAATAGCTTGGCGTAATCATGGTCATAGCTGTTTCCTGTGTGAAATTGTTATCCGCTCACAATTCCACAC
AACATACGAGCCGGAAGCATAAAGTGTAAAGCCTGGGGTGCCTAATGAGTGAGCTAACTCACATTAATTG
CGTTGCGCTCACTGCCCGCTTTCCAGTCGGGAAACCTGTCGTGCCAGCTGCATTAATGAATCGGCCAACG
CGCGGGGAGAGGCGGTTTGCGTATTGGGCGCTCTTCCGCTTCCTCGCTCACTGACTCGCTGCGCTCGGTC
GTTCGGCTGCGGCGAGCGGTATCAGCTCACTCAAAGGCGGTAATACGGTTATCCACAGAATCAGGGGATA
ACGCAGGAAAGAACATGTGAGCAAAAGGCCAGCAAAAGGCCAGGAACCGTAAAAAGGCCG
